Addgene plasmid #234207: pAIP4_1LU4
Purpose: Heterologous protein expression of soluble secreted antigen MPT53 in Escherichia coli
Depositing lab: Christopher Bahl. Depositing organization: AI Proteins. Publication: Facile, high-throughput protein purification enabled by high-efficiency protease elution. Cárcamo Noriega EN, Truebridge IS, Teets FD 3rd, Bowman JW 3rd, Rodriguez N, Howard TA, Bahl CD. Protein Sci. 2026 Sep;35(9):e70746. doi: 10.1002/pro.70746. PubMed 42555168.
Backbone
  Vector backbone: pET29b
  Backbone size w/o insert (bp): 5679
  Vector type: Bacterial Expression
Growth in bacteria
  Bacterial resistance: Kanamycin, 50 μg/mL
  Growth temperature: 37°C
  Growth strain: DH10B
  Copy number: High Copy
Gene/Insert
  Gene/Insert name: 1LU4 (alt names: MPT53_MYCTU; Soluble secreted antigen MPT53)
  Species: Mycobacterium tuberculosis
  Insert size (bp): 402
  Entrez Gene: mpt53 (a.k.a. Rv2878c, dsbE)
  Promoter: T7
  Tag / fusion protein: 10x HisTag-Smt3 (N terminal on backbone)
  Cloning method: Golden Gate
  Sequencing primers: 5′ T7-promoter; 3′ T7-Term
Resource information
  A portion of this plasmid was derived from a plasmid made by: Synthetic DNA
Terms and licenses: Academic/Nonprofit Terms; Industry Terms
Depositor comments: 5' cloning site: BsaI (destroyed), 3' cloning site: BsaI (destroyed)
How to cite: pAIP4_1LU4 was a gift from Christopher Bahl (Addgene plasmid # 234207 ; http://n2t.net/addgene:234207 ; RRID:Addgene_234207)
