[The description below was written by a language model from this plasmid's Addgene catalogue record and pLannotate feature annotations shown in this document.]
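Description:
pAIP4_1LU4 is a bacterial expression plasmid built on the pET29b backbone for producing the Mycobacterium tuberculosis soluble secreted antigen MPT53 (mpt53/Rv2878c, also called dsbE) in Escherichia coli. MPT53 is a thioredoxin-like disulfide oxidoreductase that forms disulfide bonds in secreted proteins. The plasmid is maintained through a ColE1/pBR322-type origin with the adjacent rop gene and bom site, and it is selected with kanamycin via an aminoglycoside phosphotransferase gene. An f1 origin is also present. The catalogue lists the plasmid as high copy, although rop is normally associated with reduced copy number. Short TcR and AmpR promoter fragments in the annotation appear to be non-functional backbone remnants.

The roughly 400 bp insert, named for a structure identifier (1LU4), came from synthetic DNA and was installed by Golden Gate assembly, which destroyed the flanking BsaI sites. Expression is driven by a T7 promoter with a lac operator, followed by the T7 gene 10 ribosome binding site and ended by the T7 terminator. The plasmid-borne lacI gene supplies repressor, so transcription is IPTG-inducible in hosts that provide T7 RNA polymerase. The coding region begins with a backbone-encoded N-terminal His tag (10x per the record) fused to yeast Smt3 (SUMO), followed directly by MPT53. The His tag allows metal-affinity capture, and Smt3 is a fusion partner that SUMO-specific proteases recognise and cleave, which fits the associated work on protease-mediated elution during high-throughput purification. The feature table also detects a His-tag fragment and a partial solubility-tag match downstream of the insert. The record does not say whether these are translated or lie beyond a stop codon.
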