Features (pLannotate 1.2.2; 21 found; start..end, strand, type, name):
     70..127     -  promoter       AmpR promoter (fragment): bla
    180..608     -  rep_origin     f1 ori (sequence partly withheld): f1 bacteriophage origin of replication; arrow indicates direction of (+) strand synthesis
    645..692     -  terminator     T7 terminator: transcription terminator for bacteriophage T7 RNA polymerase
    700..749     -  CDS            SET1 (fragment): solubility-enhancement tag derived from T7 phage gene 10B
    759..776     -  CDS            9xHis (fragment): 9xHis affinity tag
    789..1196    -  CDS            mpt53 (fragment): MPT53_MYCTU - Also known as mpb53. Experimental evidence at protein level: Swiss-Prot protein existence level 1. Disulfide oxidoreductase that catalyzes the oxidation of reduced, unfolded secreted proteins to form disulfide bonds. Despite a weak homology to thioredoxin this cannot serve as a substrate for thioredoxin reductase. From Mycobacterium tuberculosis (strain ATCC 25618 / H37Rv).
   1200..1496    -  CDS            SMT3: SMT3_YEAST - Experimental evidence at protein level: Swiss-Prot protein existence level 1. Not known; suppressor of MIF2 mutations. From Saccharomyces cerevisiae (strain ATCC 204508 / S288c) (Baker's yeast).
   1504..1523    -  CDS            7xHis (fragment): 6xHis affinity tag
   1555..1577    -  RBS            RBS: efficient ribosome binding site from bacteriophage T7 gene 10 (Olins and Rangwala, 1989)
   1592..1616    -  protein_bind   lac operator: The lac repressor binds to the lac operator to inhibit transcription in E. coli. This inhibition can be relieved by adding lactose or isopropyl-β-D-thiogalactopyranoside (IPTG). lac repressor encoded by lacI
   1617..1635    -  promoter       T7 promoter: promoter for bacteriophage T7 RNA polymerase
   1661..1940    +  CDS            TcR (fragment): tetracycline efflux protein; tet; confers resistance to tetracycline
   1948..2025    +  promoter       lacI promoter: lacI
   2026..3108    +  CDS            lacI: lac repressor; lacI; The lac repressor binds to the lac operator to inhibit transcription in E. coli. This inhibition can be relieved by adding lactose or isopropyl-β-D-thiogalactopyranoside (IPTG).
   3121..3142    +  protein_bind   CAP binding site: CAP binding activates transcription in the presence of cAMP. E. coli catabolite activator protein
   3157..3448    +  CDS            TcR (fragment): tetracycline efflux protein; tet; confers resistance to tetracycline
   3520..3900    -  CDS            YPB1_ECOLX: Protein predicted: Swiss-Prot protein existence level 4. From Escherichia coli.
   3917..4108    +  CDS            rop: Rop protein, which maintains plasmids at low copy number; rop
   4210..4349    +  misc_feature   bom: basis of mobility region from pBR322
   4535..5123    -  rep_origin     ori: high-copy-number ColE1/pMB1/pBR322/pUC origin of replication
   5245..61      +  CDS            KanR (across the origin): aminoglycoside phosphotransferase; aph(3')-Ia; confers resistance to kanamycin in bacteria or G418 (Geneticin®) in eukaryotes
>Addgene plasmid #234207 | pAIP4_1LU4 | addgene full sequence | sequence record 464172 | Addgene NGS Result
TATTGATAATCCTGATATGAATAAATTGCAGTTTCATTTGATGCTCGATGAGTTTTTCTAAGAATTAATT
CATGAGCGGATACATATTTGAATGTATTTAGAAAAATAAACAAATAGGGGTTCCGCGCACATTTCCCCGA
AAAGTGCCACCTAAATTGTAAGCGTTAATATTTTGTTAAAATTCGCGTTAAATTTTTGTTAAATCAGCTC
ATTTTTTAACCAATAGGCCGAAATCGGCAAAATCCCTTATAAATCAAAAGAATAGACCGAGATAGGGT
[37 nt withheld, positions 279-315]
AAAGAACGTGGACTCCAACGTCAAAGG
[49 nt withheld, positions 343-391]
T
[91 nt withheld, positions 393-483]
G
[124 nt withheld, positions 485-608]
CCCATTCGCCAATCCGGATATAGTTCCTCCTTTCAGCAAAAAACCCCTCAAGACCCGTTTAGAGGCCCCA
AGGGGTTATGCTAGTTATTGCTCAGCGGTGGCAGCAGCCAACTCAGCTTCCTTTCGGGCTTTGTTAGCAG
CCGGATCTCAGTGGTGGTGGTGGTGGTGCTCGAGTCATTACGAACCCAGCGCGGCAACACGGCCGGACAG
CTCATCTTGGCTCATGGCTGCGGTCGGGTTGTTCACGAAGGTGCTCGTGCCGTCCGCGCGGTAAAACACA
AACGCCGGCTGCCACGGAACGTTATAACGCGCCCAGATCACGCCGTCTGCATCATTCAAGTTGGTGAAGT
TCAGGTTGTATTTGGAAACAAAGCTCTGCATAGCACCAACGTCCGCACGCGTCGCAATACCCACGAAGGT
GACCGCTGGATTAGCAGCGGCGACTTGCGACAAGCTCGGTGCTTCTGCATTGCAGAACGGACACCACGGG
GTCCAAAACCACAGCACCGCCGGCTTACCCTGTAAGCTCGCGCCATCGAACGGAGCACCAGACAGAGTAG
TTGCTGTAAATTGTAGCCTTTCATCAGCTCCAGAGCCGCCAATCTGTTCACGGTGGGCTTCAATGATGTC
GTTGTCTTCCATGTCCAGGTCTTCCGGCGCTTGATCTGCCTGGATGCGAATACCGTCATACAGGAAACGC
AGGCTATCCATTTCCTTGCCCTGACGTTTGGCAAACGCTTCCATCAGGCGACGCAGCGGCGTGGTCTTTT
TGATCTTAAAGAAAATTTCAGAGCTGCCGTCACTAACTTTCAGGTTAATATGGGTTTCCGGTTTCACTTC
CGGCTTGACTTCCGGCTTTGCTTCTTGGTTGACTTCCGAATCTTGCAGGCTACCGTGGTGATGGTGATGG
TGATGATGGTGATGAATCTTCGCCATCATATGTATATCTCCTTCTTAAAGTTAAACAAAATTATTTCTAG
AGGGGAATTGTTATCCGCTCACAATTCCCCTATAGTGAGTCGTATTAATTTCGCGGGATCGAGATCGATC
TCGATCCTCTACGCCGGACGCATCGTGGCCGGCATCACCGGCGCCACAGGTGCGGTTGCTGGCGCCTATA
TCGCCGACATCACCGATGGGGAAGATCGGGCTCGCCACTTCGGGCTCATGAGCGCTTGTTTCGGCGTGGG
TATGGTGGCAGGCCCCGTGGCCGGGGGACTGTTGGGCGCCATCTCCTTGCATGCACCATTCCTTGCGGCG
GCGGTGCTCAACGGCCTCAACCTACTACTGGGCTGCTTCCTAATGCAGGAGTCGCATAAGGGAGAGCGTC
GAGATCCCGGACACCATCGAATGGCGCAAAACCTTTCGCGGTATGGCATGATAGCGCCCGGAAGAGAGTC
AATTCAGGGTGGTGAATGTGAAACCAGTAACGTTATACGATGTCGCAGAGTATGCCGGTGTCTCTTATCA
GACCGTTTCCCGCGTGGTGAACCAGGCCAGCCACGTTTCTGCGAAAACGCGGGAAAAAGTGGAAGCGGCG
ATGGCGGAGCTGAATTACATTCCCAACCGCGTGGCACAACAACTGGCGGGCAAACAGTCGTTGCTGATTG
GCGTTGCCACCTCCAGTCTGGCCCTGCACGCGCCGTCGCAAATTGTCGCGGCGATTAAATCTCGCGCCGA
TCAACTGGGTGCCAGCGTGGTGGTGTCGATGGTAGAACGAAGCGGCGTCGAAGCCTGTAAAGCGGCGGTG
CACAATCTTCTCGCGCAACGCGTCAGTGGGCTGATCATTAACTATCCGCTGGATGACCAGGATGCCATTG
CTGTGGAAGCTGCCTGCACTAATGTTCCGGCGTTATTTCTTGATGTCTCTGACCAGACACCCATCAACAG
TATTATTTTCTCCCATGAAGACGGTACGCGACTGGGCGTGGAGCATCTGGTCGCATTGGGTCACCAGCAA
ATCGCGCTGTTAGCGGGCCCATTAAGTTCTGTCTCGGCGCGTCTGCGTCTGGCTGGCTGGCATAAATATC
TCACTCGCAATCAAATTCAGCCGATAGCGGAACGGGAAGGCGACTGGAGTGCCATGTCCGGTTTTCAACA
AACCATGCAAATGCTGAATGAGGGCATCGTTCCCACTGCGATGCTGGTTGCCAACGATCAGATGGCGCTG
GGCGCAATGCGCGCCATTACCGAGTCCGGGCTGCGCGTTGGTGCGGACATCTCGGTAGTGGGATACGACG
ATACCGAAGACAGCTCATGTTATATCCCGCCGTTAACCACCATCAAACAGGATTTTCGCCTGCTGGGGCA
AACCAGCGTGGACCGCTTGCTGCAACTCTCTCAGGGCCAGGCGGTGAAGGGCAATCAGCTGTTGCCCGTC
TCACTGGTGAAAAGAAAAACCACCCTGGCGCCCAATACGCAAACCGCCTCTCCCCGCGCGTTGGCCGATT
CATTAATGCAGCTGGCACGACAGGTTTCCCGACTGGAAAGCGGGCAGTGAGCGCAACGCAATTAATGTAA
GTTAGCTCACTCATTAGGCACCGGGATCTCGACCGATGCCCTTGAGAGCCTTCAACCCAGTCAGCTCCTT
CCGGTGGGCGCGGGGCATGACTATCGTCGCCGCACTTATGACTGTCTTCTTTATCATGCAACTCGTAGGA
CAGGTGCCGGCAGCGCTCTGGGTCATTTTCGGCGAGGACCGCTTTCGCTGGAGCGCGACGATGATCGGCC
TGTCGCTTGCGGTATTCGGAATCTTGCACGCCCTCGCTCAAGCCTTCGTCACTGGTCCCGCCACCAAACG
TTTCGGCGAGAAGCAGGCCATTATCGCCGGCATGGCGGCCCCACGGGTGCGCATGATCGTGCTCCTGTCG
TTGAGGACCCGGCTAGGCTGGCGGGGTTGCCTTACTGGTTAGCAGAATGAATCACCGATACGCGAGCGAA
CGTGAAGCGACTGCTGCTGCAAAACGTCTGCGACCTGAGCAACAACATGAATGGTCTTCGGTTTCCGTGT
TTCGTAAAGTCTGGAAACGCGGAAGTCAGCGCCCTGCACCATTATGTTCCGGATCTGCATCGCAGGATGC
TGCTGGCTACCCTGTGGAACACCTACATCTGTATTAACGAAGCGCTGGCATTGACCCTGAGTGATTTTTC
TCTGGTCCCGCCGCATCCATACCGCCAGTTGTTTACCCTCACAACGTTCCAGTAACCGGGCATGTTCATC
ATCAGTAACCCGTATCGTGAGCATCCTCTCTCGTTTCATCGGTATCATTACCCCCATGAACAGAAATCCC
CCTTACACGGAGGCATCAGTGACCAAACAGGAAAAAACCGCCCTTAACATGGCCCGCTTTATCAGAAGCC
AGACATTAACGCTTCTGGAGAAACTCAACGAGCTGGACGCGGATGAACAGGCAGACATCTGTGAATCGCT
TCACGACCACGCTGATGAGCTTTACCGCAGCTGCCTCGCGCGTTTCGGTGATGACGGTGAAAACCTCTGA
CACATGCAGCTCCCGGAGACGGTCACAGCTTGTCTGTAAGCGGATGCCGGGAGCAGACAAGCCCGTCAGG
GCGCGTCAGCGGGTGTTGGCGGGTGTCGGGGCGCAGCCATGACCCAGTCACGTAGCGATAGCGGAGTGTA
TACTGGCTTAACTATGCGGCATCAGAGCAGATTGTACTGAGAGTGCACCATTGCGGTGTGAAATACCGCA
CAGATGCGTAAGGAGAAAATACCGCATCAGGCGCTCTTCCGCTTCCTCGCTCACTGACTCGCTGCGCTCG
GTCGTTCGGCTGCGGCGAGCGGTATCAGCTCACTCAAAGGCGGTAATACGGTTATCCACAGAATCAGGGG
ATAACGCAGGAAAGAACATGTGAGCAAAAGGCCAGCAAAAGGCCAGGAACCGTAAAAAGGCCGCGTTGCT
GGCGTTTTTCCATAGGCTCCGCCCCCCTGACGAGCATCACAAAAATCGACGCTCAAGTCAGAGGTGGCGA
AACCCGACAGGACTATAAAGATACCAGGCGTTTCCCCCTGGAAGCTCCCTCGTGCGCTCTCCTGTTCCGA
CCCTGCCGCTTACCGGATACCTGTCCGCCTTTCTCCCTTCGGGAAGCGTGGCGCTTTCTCATAGCTCACG
CTGTAGGTATCTCAGTTCGGTGTAGGTCGTTCGCTCCAAGCTGGGCTGTGTGCACGAACCCCCCGTTCAG
CCCGACCGCTGCGCCTTATCCGGTAACTATCGTCTTGAGTCCAACCCGGTAAGACACGACTTATCGCCAC
TGGCAGCAGCCACTGGTAACAGGATTAGCAGAGCGAGGTATGTAGGCGGTGCTACAGAGTTCTTGAAGTG
GTGGCCTAACTACGGCTACACTAGAAGGACAGTATTTGGTATCTGCGCTCTGCTGAAGCCAGTTACCTTC
GGAAAAAGAGTTGGTAGCTCTTGATCCGGCAAACAAACCACCGCTGGTAGCGGTGGTTTTTTTGTTTGCA
AGCAGCAGATTACGCGCAGAAAAAAAGGATCTCAAGAAGATCCTTTGATCTTTTCTACGGGGTCTGACGC
TCAGTGGAACGAAAACTCACGTTAAGGGATTTTGGTCATGAACAATAAAACTGTCTGCTTACATAAACAG
TAATACAAGGGGTGTTATGAGCCATATTCAACGGGAAACGTCTTGCTCTAGGCCGCGATTAAATTCCAAC
ATGGATGCTGATTTATATGGGTATAAATGGGCTCGCGATAATGTCGGGCAATCAGGTGCGACAATCTATC
GATTGTATGGGAAGCCCGATGCGCCAGAGTTGTTTCTGAAACATGGCAAAGGTAGCGTTGCCAATGATGT
TACAGATGAGATGGTCAGACTAAACTGGCTGACGGAATTTATGCCTCTTCCGACCATCAAGCATTTTATC
CGTACTCCTGATGATGCATGGTTACTCACCACTGCGATCCCCGGGAAAACAGCATTCCAGGTATTAGAAG
AATATCCTGATTCAGGTGAAAATATTGTTGATGCGCTGGCAGTGTTCCTGCGCCGGTTGCATTCGATTCC
TGTTTGTAATTGTCCTTTTAACAGCGATCGCGTATTTCGTCTCGCTCAGGCGCAATCACGAATGAATAAC
GGTTTGGTTGATGCGAGTGATTTTGATGACGAGCGTAATGGCTGGCCTGTTGAACAAGTCTGGAAAGAAA
TGCATAAACTTTTGCCATTCTCACCGGATTCAGTCGTCACTCATGGTGATTTCTCACTTGATAACCTTAT
TTTTGACGAGGGGAAATTAATAGGTTGTATTGATGTTGGACGAGTCGGAATCGCAGACCGATACCAGGAT
CTTGCCATCCTATGGAACTGCCTCGGTGAGTTTTCTCCTTCATTACAGAAACGGCTTTTTCAAAAATATG
G
